Addgene plasmid #215936: AA107
Purpose: Fragmid fragment: (guide cassette) guide expression; enables iBar UMIs
Depositing lab: John Doench. Depositing organization: Broad Institute. Publication: Modular vector assembly enables rapid assessment of emerging CRISPR technologies. McGee AV, Liu YV, Griffith AL, Szegletes ZM, Wen B, Kraus C, Miller NW, Steger RJ, Escude Velasco B, Bosch JA, Zirin JD, Viswanatha R, Sontheimer EJ, Goodale A, Greene MA, Green TM, Doench JG. Cell Genom. 2024 Mar 13;4(3):100519. doi: 10.1016/j.xgen.2024.100519. PubMed 38484704.
Backbone
  Vector backbone: pUC57-Kan
  Vector type: CRISPR ; Fragment
Growth in bacteria
  Bacterial resistance: Kanamycin, 50 μg/mL
  Growth temperature: 37°C
  Growth strain: DH5alpha
  Copy number: Unknown
Gene/Insert
  Gene/Insert name: U6_v1; DR_v0 [EnAs]; BsmBI_v2; BsmBI_v5
  Species: Enhanced Acidaminococcus sp.
  Cloning method: Unknown
Resource information
  A portion of this plasmid was derived from a plasmid made by: Genscript ID: U271KGF080-8
Terms and licenses: Academic/Nonprofit Terms; Industry Terms: Not Available to Industry
Depositor comments: Please visit https://www.biorxiv.org/content/10.1101/2023.10.25.564061v1 for bioRxiv preprint.
How to cite: AA107 was a gift from John Doench (Addgene plasmid # 215936 ; http://n2t.net/addgene:215936 ; RRID:Addgene_215936)
