[The description below was written by a language model from this plasmid's Addgene catalogue record and pLannotate feature annotations shown in this document.]
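Description:
AA107 is a small (about 3 kb) fragment-donor plasmid from the Fragmid modular CRISPR vector assembly system, built on the pUC57-Kan cloning backbone. It is not a finished expression vector. It holds one interchangeable module, the "guide cassette", which is meant to be combined with other Fragmid fragments to build complete CRISPR vectors. It is propagated in E. coli through a high-copy ColE1/pUC-type origin and selected with kanamycin through the aminoglycoside phosphotransferase gene (KanR). The remaining backbone annotations are leftovers of the pUC cloning region and do not contribute to the payload: fragments of lacZα, lacI, bom and rop, plus the lac promoter, lac operator and CAP binding site.

The insert is listed as U6_v1; DR_v0 [EnAs]; BsmBI_v2; BsmBI_v5. It consists of the human U6 RNA polymerase III promoter, which drives small-RNA transcription, followed by the direct repeat recognised by enhanced Acidaminococcus sp. Cas12a (EnAsCas12a). Two BsmBI Type IIS restriction sites come next, presumably serving as the entry point for cloning spacer sequences or guide libraries by Golden Gate-style ligation. The record states that the cassette enables iBar UMIs, internal barcodes carried with the guide that act as unique molecular identifiers, but it does not explain how this design accommodates them.

The automated annotation also reports a short fragment of the S. pyogenes Cas9 gRNA scaffold and a 17-nt "SV40 small t antigen" match downstream of U6. These are brief partial hits, and the catalogue entry describing a Cas12a direct-repeat cassette does not account for them, so they should be treated cautiously. No Cas nuclease, mammalian selection marker or viral elements are annotated in this fragment.
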