Features (pLannotate 1.2.2; 12 found; start..end, strand, type, name):
    137..236     +  misc_feature   bom (fragment): basis of mobility region from pBR322
    242..399     -  CDS            lacZα (fragment): LacZα fragment of β-galactosidase; lacZ fragment
    444..684     +  promoter       U6 promoter: RNA polymerase III promoter for human U6 snRNA
    748..773     +  misc_RNA       gRNA scaffold (fragment): guide RNA scaffold for the Streptococcus pyogenes CRISPR/Cas9 system
    834..850     +  CDS            small t antigen (fragment): SV40 (simian virus 40) small t antigen
    952..968     -  protein_bind   lac operator: The lac repressor binds to the lac operator to inhibit transcription in E. coli. This inhibition can be relieved by adding lactose or isopropyl-β-D-thiogalactopyranoside (IPTG). lac repressor encoded by lacI
    976..1006    -  promoter       lac promoter: promoter for the E. coli lac operon
   1021..1042    -  protein_bind   CAP binding site: CAP binding activates transcription in the presence of cAMP. E. coli catabolite activator protein
   1055..1147    -  CDS            lacI (fragment): lac repressor; lacI; The lac repressor binds to the lac operator to inhibit transcription in E. coli. This inhibition can be relieved by adding lactose or isopropyl-β-D-thiogalactopyranoside (IPTG).
   1330..1918    -  rep_origin     ori: high-copy-number ColE1/pMB1/pBR322/pUC origin of replication
   2096..2905    -  CDS            KanR: aminoglycoside phosphotransferase; aph(3')-Ia; confers resistance to kanamycin in bacteria or G418 (Geneticin®) in eukaryotes
   3012..35      +  CDS            rop (fragment) (across the origin): Rop protein, which maintains plasmids at low copy number; rop
>Addgene plasmid #215936 | AA107 | addgene full sequence | sequence record 431416 | Addgene NGS Result
TCGCGCGTTTCGGTGATGACGGTGAAAACCTCTGACACATGCAGCTCCCGGAGACGGTCACAGCTTGTCT
GTAAGCGGATGCCGGGAGCAGACAAGCCCGTCAGGGCGCGTCAGCGGGTGTTGGCGGGTGTCGGGGCTGG
CTTAACTATGCGGCATCAGAGCAGATTGTACTGAGAGTGCACCATATGCGGTGTGAAATACCGCACAGAT
GCGTAAGGAGAAAATACCGCATCAGGCGCCATTCGCCATTCAGGCTGCGCAACTGTTGGGAAGGGCGATC
GGTGCGGGCCTCTTCGCTATTACGCCAGCTGGCGAAAGGGGGATGTGCTGCAAGGCGATTAAGTTGGGTA
ACGCCAGGGTTTTCCCAGTCACGACGTTGTAAAACGACGGCCAGAGAATTCGAGCTCGGTACCTCGCGAA
TACATCTAGATGAAGACGTCAGAGAGGGCCTATTTCCCATGATTCCTTCATATTTGCATATACGATACAA
GGCTGTTAGAGAGATAATTAGAATTAATTTGACTGTAAACACAAAGATATTAGTACAAAATACGTGACGT
AGAAAGTAATAATTTCTTGGGTAGTTTGCAGTTTTAAAATTATGTTTTAAAATGGACTATCATATGCTTA
CCGTAACTTGAAAGTATTTCGATTTCTTGGCTTTATATATCTTGTGGAAAGGACGAAACACCGGTAATTT
CTACTCTTGTAGATGGAGACGCGTTTTTTCTCGTCTCTTAGCCTGGTCTTGAAAAAGTGGCACCGAGTCG
GTGAATTCGCTAGCAAGCTTGGCGTAACTAGATCTTGAGACAAATGGCAGTATTCATCCACAAAGGTCTT
GAAAGGAGTGGGAATTGGACACGCGTCTTCATCGGATCCCGGGCCCGTCGACTGCAGAGGCCTGCATGCA
AGCTTGGTGTAATCATGGTCATAGCTGTTTCCTGTGTGAAATTGTTATCCGCTCACAATTCCACACAACA
TACGAGCCGGAAGCATAAAGTGTAAAGCCTGGGGTGCCTAATGAGTGAGCTAACTCACATTAATTGCGTT
GCGCTCACTGCCCGCTTTCCAGTCGGGAAACCTGTCGTGCCAGCTGCATTAATGAATCGGCCAACGCGCG
GGGAGAGGCGGTTTGCGTATTGGGCGCTCTTCCGCTTCCTCGCTCACTGACTCGCTGCGCTCGGTCGTTC
GGCTGCGGCGAGCGGTATCAGCTCACTCAAAGGCGGTAATACGGTTATCCACAGAATCAGGGGATAACGC
AGGAAAGAACATGTGAGCAAAAGGCCAGCAAAAGGCCAGGAACCGTAAAAAGGCCGCGTTGCTGGCGTTT
TTCCATAGGCTCCGCCCCCCTGACGAGCATCACAAAAATCGACGCTCAAGTCAGAGGTGGCGAAACCCGA
CAGGACTATAAAGATACCAGGCGTTTCCCCCTGGAAGCTCCCTCGTGCGCTCTCCTGTTCCGACCCTGCC
GCTTACCGGATACCTGTCCGCCTTTCTCCCTTCGGGAAGCGTGGCGCTTTCTCATAGCTCACGCTGTAGG
TATCTCAGTTCGGTGTAGGTCGTTCGCTCCAAGCTGGGCTGTGTGCACGAACCCCCCGTTCAGCCCGACC
GCTGCGCCTTATCCGGTAACTATCGTCTTGAGTCCAACCCGGTAAGACACGACTTATCGCCACTGGCAGC
AGCCACTGGTAACAGGATTAGCAGAGCGAGGTATGTAGGCGGTGCTACAGAGTTCTTGAAGTGGTGGCCT
AACTACGGCTACACTAGAAGAACAGTATTTGGTATCTGCGCTCTGCTGAAGCCAGTTACCTTCGGAAAAA
GAGTTGGTAGCTCTTGATCCGGCAAACAAACCACCGCTGGTAGCGGTGGTTTTTTTGTTTGCAAGCAGCA
GATTACGCGCAGAAAAAAAGGATCTCAAGAAGATCCTTTGATCTTTTCTACGGGGTCTGACGCTCAGTGG
AACGAAAACTCACGTTAAGGGATTTTGGTCATGAGATTATCAAAAAGGATCTTCACCTAGATCCTTTTAA
ATTAAAAATGAAGTTTTAAATCAAGCCCAATCTGAATAATGTTACAACCAATTAACCAATTCTGATTAGA
AAAACTCATCGAGCATCAAATGAAACTGCAATTTATTCATATCAGGATTATCAATACCATATTTTTGAAA
AAGCCGTTTCTGTAATGAAGGAGAAAACTCACCGAGGCAGTTCCATAGGATGGCAAGATCCTGGTATCGG
TCTGCGATTCCGACTCGTCCAACATCAATACAACCTATTAATTTCCCCTCGTCAAAAATAAGGTTATCAA
GTGAGAAATCACCATGAGTGACGACTGAATCCGGTGAGAATGGCAAAAGTTTATGCATTTCTTTCCAGAC
TTGTTCAACAGGCCAGCCATTACGCTCGTCATCAAAATCACTCGCATCAACCAAACCGTTATTCATTCGT
GATTGCGCCTGAGCGAGACGAAATACGCGATCGCTGTTAAAAGGACAATTACAAACAGGAATCGAATGCA
ACCGGCGCAGGAACACTGCCAGCGCATCAACAATATTTTCACCTGAATCAGGATATTCTTCTAATACCTG
GAATGCTGTTTTTCCGGGGATCGCAGTGGTGAGTAACCATGCATCATCAGGAGTACGGATAAAATGCTTG
ATGGTCGGAAGAGGCATAAATTCCGTCAGCCAGTTTAGTCTGACCATCTCATCTGTAACATCATTGGCAA
CGCTACCTTTGCCATGTTTCAGAAACAACTCTGGCGCATCGGGCTTCCCATACAAGCGATAGATTGTCGC
ACCTGATTGCCCGACATTATCGCGAGCCCATTTATACCCATATAAATCAGCATCCATGTTGGAATTTAAT
CGCGGCCTCGACGTTTCCCGTTGAATATGGCTCATAACACCCCTTGTATTACTGTTTATGTAAGCAGACA
GTTTTATTGTTCATGATGATATATTTTTATCTTGTGCAATGTAACATCAGAGATTTTGAGACACGGGCCA
GAGCTGCA
